>Addgene plasmid #36114 | mcherry Beta 4 | depositor partial sequence | sequence record 44761 | mcherry Beta 4 sequence 5428 bps
GACGGATCGGGAGATCTCCCGATCCCCTATGGTGCACTCTCAGTACAATCTGCTCTGATGCCGCATAGTT
AAGCCAGTATCTGCTCCCTGCTTGTGTGTTGGAGGTCGCTGAGTAGTGCGCGAGCAAAATTTAAGCTACA
ACAAGGCAAGGCTTGACCGACAATTGCATGAAGAATCTGCTTAGGGTTAGGCGTTTTGCGCTGCTTCGCG
ATGTACGGGCCAGATATACGCGTTGACATTGATTATTGACTAGTTATTAATAGTAATCAATTACGGGGTC
ATTAGTTCATAGCCCATATATGGAGTTCCGCGTTACATAACTTACGGTAAATGGCCCGCCTGGCTGACCG
CCCAACGACCCCCGCCCATTGACGTCAATAATGACGTATGTTCCCATAGTAACGCCAATAGGGACTTTCC
ATTGACGTCAATGGGTGGAGTATTTACGGTAAACTGCCCACTTGGCAGTACATCAAGTGTATCATATGCC
AAGTACGCCCCCTATTGACGTCAATGACGGTAAATGGCCCGCCTGGCATTATGCCCAGTACATGACCTTA
TGGGACTTTCCTACTTGGCAGTACATCTACGTATTAGTCATCGCTATTACCATGGTGATGCGGTTTTGGC
AGTACATCAATGGGCGTGGATAGCGGTTTGACTCACGGGGATTTCCAAGTCTCCACCCCATTGACGTCAA
TGGGAGTTTGTTTTGGCACCAAAATCAACGGGACTTTCCAAAATGTCGTAACAACTCCGCCCCATTGACG
CAAATGGGCGGTAGGCGTGTACGGTGGGAGGTCTATATAAGCAGAGCTCTCTGGCTAACTAGAGAACCCA
CTGCTTACTGGCTTATCGAAATTAATACGACTCACTATAGGGAGACCCAAGCTGGCTAGCGTTTAAACTT
AAGCTTGGTACCGAGCTCGGATCCACTAGTCCAGTGTGGTGGAATTCTGCAGATATCCAGCACAGTGGCG
GCCGCTCGAGTCTAGAGGGCCCGTTTAAACCCGCTGATCAGCCTCGACTGTGCCTTCTAGTTGCCAGCCA
TCTGTTGTTTGCCCCTCCCCCGTGCCTTCCTTGACCCTGGAAGGTGCCACTCCCACTGTCCTTTCCTAAT
AAAATGAGGAAATTGCATCGCATTGTCTGAGTAGGTGTCATTCTATTCTGGGGGGTGGGGTGGGGCAGGA
CAGCAAGGGGGAGGATTGGGAAGACAATAGCAGGCATGCTGGGGATGCGGTGGGCTCTATGGCTTCTGAG
GCGGAAAGAACCAGCTGGGGCTCTAGGGGGTATCCCC
[124 nt withheld, positions 1298-1421]
C
[91 nt withheld, positions 1423-1513]
A
[49 nt withheld, positions 1515-1563]
CCTTTGACGTTGGAGTCCACGTTCTTT
[37 nt withheld, positions 1591-1627]
ACCCTATCTCGGTCTATTCTTTTGATTTATAAGGGATTTTGCCGATTTCGGCCTATTGGTTAAAAAATGA
GCTGATTTAACAAAAATTTAACGCGAATTAATTCTGTGGAATGTGTGTCAGTTAGGGTGTGGAAAGTCCC
CAGGCTCCCCAGCAGGCAGAAGTATGCAAAGCATGCATCTCAATTAGTCAGCAACCAGGTGTGGAAAGTC
CCCAGGCTCCCCAGCAGGCAGAAGTATGCAAAGCATGCATCTCAATTAGTCAGCAACCATAGTCCCGCCC
CTAACTCCGCCCATCCCGCCCCTAACTCCGCCCAGTTCCGCCCATTCTCCGCCCCATGGCTGACTAATTT
TTTTTATTTATGCAGAGGCCGAGGCCGCCTCTGCCTCTGAGCTATTCCAGAAGTAGTGAGGAGGCTTTTT
TGGAGGCCTAGGCTTTTGCAAAAAGCTCCCGGGAGCTTGTATATCCATTTTCGGATCTGATCAAGAGACA
GGATGAGGATCGTTTCGCATGATTGAACAAGATGGATTGCACGCAGGTTCTCCGGCCGCTTGGGTGGAGA
GGCTATTCGGCTATGACTGGGCACAACAGACAATCGGCTGCTCTGATGCCGCCGTGTTCCGGCTGTCAGC
GCAGGGGCGCCCGGTTCTTTTTGTCAAGACCGACCTGTCCGGTGCCCTGAATGAACTGCAGGACGAGGCA
GCGCGGCTATCGTGGCTGGCCACGACGGGCGTTCCTTGCGCAGCTGTGCTCGACGTTGTCACTGAAGCGG
GAAGGGACTGGCTGCTATTGGGCGAAGTGCCGGGGCAGGATCTCCTGTCATCTCACCTTGCTCCTGCCGA
GAAAGTATCCATCATGGCTGATGCAATGCGGCGGCTGCATACGCTTGATCCGGCTACCTGCCCATTCGAC
CACCAAGCGAAACATCGCATCGAGCGAGCACGTACTCGGATGGAAGCCGGTCTTGTCGATCAGGATGATC
TGGACGAAGAGCATCAGGGGCTCGCGCCAGCCGAACTGTTCGCCAGGCTCAAGGCGCGCATGCCCGACGG
CGAGGATCTCGTCGTGACCCATGGCGATGCCTGCTTGCCGAATATCATGGTGGAAAATGGCCGCTTTTCT
GGATTCATCGACTGTGGCCGGCTGGGTGTGGCGGACCGCTATCAGGACATAGCGTTGGCTACCCGTGATA
TTGCTGAAGAGCTTGGCGGCGAATGGGCTGACCGCTTCCTCGTGCTTTACGGTATCGCCGCTCCCGATTC
GCAGCGCATCGCCTTCTATCGCCTTCTTGACGAGTTCTTCTGAGCGGGACTCTGGGGTTCGAAATGACCG
ACCAAGCGACGCCCAACCTGCCATCACGAGATTTCGATTCCACCGCCGCCTTCTATGAAAGGTTGGGCTT
CGGAATCGTTTTCCGGGACGCCGGCTGGATGATCCTCCAGCGCGGGGATCTCATGCTGGAGTTCTTCGCC
CACCCCAACTTGTTTATTGCAGCTTATAATGGTTACAAATAAAGCAATAGCATCACAAATTTCACAAATA
AAGCATTTTTTTCACTGCATTCTAGTTGTGGTTTGTCCAAACTCATCAATGTATCTTATCATGTCTGTAT
ACCGTCGACCTCTAGCTAGAGCTTGGCGTAATCATGGTCATAGCTGTTTCCTGTGTGAAATTGTTATCCG
CTCACAATTCCACACAACATACGAGCCGGAAGCATAAAGTGTAAAGCCTGGGGTGCCTAATGAGTGAGCT
AACTCACATTAATTGCGTTGCGCTCACTGCCCGCTTTCCAGTCGGGAAACCTGTCGTGCCAGCTGCATTA
ATGAATCGGCCAACGCGCGGGGAGAGGCGGTTTGCGTATTGGGCGCTCTTCCGCTTCCTCGCTCACTGAC
TCGCTGCGCTCGGTCGTTCGGCTGCGGCGAGCGGTATCAGCTCACTCAAAGGCGGTAATACGGTTATCCA
CAGAATCAGGGGATAACGCAGGAAAGAACATGTGAGCAAAAGGCCAGCAAAAGGCCAGGAACCGTAAAAA
GGCCGCGTTGCTGGCGTTTTTCCATAGGCTCCGCCCCCCTGACGAGCATCACAAAAATCGACGCTCAAGT
CAGAGGTGGCGAAACCCGACAGGACTATAAAGATACCAGGCGTTTCCCCCTGGAAGCTCCCTCGTGCGCT
CTCCTGTTCCGACCCTGCCGCTTACCGGATACCTGTCCGCCTTTCTCCCTTCGGGAAGCGTGGCGCTTTC
TCATAGCTCACGCTGTAGGTATCTCAGTTCGGTGTAGGTCGTTCGCTCCAAGCTGGGCTGTGTGCACGAA
CCCCCCGTTCAGCCCGACCGCTGCGCCTTATCCGGTAACTATCGTCTTGAGTCCAACCCGGTAAGACACG
ACTTATCGCCACTGGCAGCAGCCACTGGTAACAGGATTAGCAGAGCGAGGTATGTAGGCGGTGCTACAGA
GTTCTTGAAGTGGTGGCCTAACTACGGCTACACTAGAAGAACAGTATTTGGTATCTGCGCTCTGCTGAAG
CCAGTTACCTTCGGAAAAAGAGTTGGTAGCTCTTGATCCGGCAAACAAACCACCGCTGGTAGCGGTTTTT
TTGTTTGCAAGCAGCAGATTACGCGCAGAAAAAAAGGATCTCAAGAAGATCCTTTGATCTTTTCTACGGG
GTCTGACGCTCAGTGGAACGAAAACTCACGTTAAGGGATTTTGGTCATGAGATTATCAAAAAGGATCTTC
ACCTAGATCCTTTTAAATTAAAAATGAAGTTTTAAATCAATCTAAAGTATATATGAGTAAACTTGGTCTG
ACAGTTACCAATGCTTAATCAGTGAGGCACCTATCTCAGCGATCTGTCTATTTCGTTCATCCATAGTTGC
CTGACTCCCCGTCGTGTAGATAACTACGATACGGGAGGGCTTACCATCTGGCCCCAGTGCTGCAATGATA
CCGCGAGACCCACGCTCACCGGCTCCAGATTTATCAGCAATAAACCAGCCAGCCGGAAGGGCCGAGCGCA
GAAGTGGTCCTGCAACTTTATCCGCCTCCATCCAGTCTATTAATTGTTGCCGGGAAGCTAGAGTAAGTAG
TTCGCCAGTTAATAGTTTGCGCAACGTTGTTGCCATTGCTACAGGCATCGTGGTGTCACGCTCGTCGTTT
GGTATGGCTTCATTCAGCTCCGGTTCCCAACGATCAAGGCGAGTTACATGATCCCCCATGTTGTGCAAAA
AAGCGGTTAGCTCCTTCGGTCCTCCGATCGTTGTCAGAAGTAAGTTGGCCGCAGTGTTATCACTCATGGT
TATGGCAGCACTGCATAATTCTCTTACTGTCATGCCATCCGTAAGATGCTTTTCTGTGACTGGTGAGTAC
TCAACCAAGTCATTCTGAGAATAGTGTATGCGGCGACCGAGTTGCTCTTGCCCGGCGTCAATACGGGATA
ATACCGCGCCACATAGCAGAACTTTAAAAGTGCTCATCATTGGAAAACGTTCTTCGGGGCGAAAACTCTC
AAGGATCTTACCGCTGTTGAGATCCAGTTCGATGTAACCCACTCGTGCACCCAACTGATCTTCAGCATCT
TTTACTTTCACCAGCGTTTCTGGGTGAGCAAAAACAGGAAGGCAAAATGCCGCAAAAAAGGGAATAAGGG
CGACACGGAAATGTTGAATACTCATACTCTTCCTTTTTCAATATTATTGAAGCATTTATCAGGGTTATTG
TCTCATGAGCGGATACATATTTGAATGTATTTAGAAAAATAAACAAATAGGGGTTCCGCGCACATTTCCC
CGAAAAGTGCCACCTGACGTC
