>Addgene plasmid #36114 | mcherry Beta 4 | addgene partial sequence | sequence record 46073 | mcherry-F 5'-ccccgtaatgcagaagaaga-3'
TGTACCCCGAGGACGGCGCCCTGAAGGGCGAGATCAAGCAGAGGCTGAAGCTGAAGGACGGCGGCCACTA
CGACGCTGAGGTCAAGACCACCTACAAGGCCAAGAAGCCCGTGCAGCTGCCCGGCGCCTACAACGTCAAC
ATCAAGTTGGACATCACCTCCCACAACGAGGACTACACCATCGTGGAACAGTACGAACGCGCCGAGGGCC
GCCACTCCACCGGCGGCATGGACGAGCTGTACAAGGAATTCATGAGCGAGCTGGAGCAGCTGAGGCAGGA
GGCTGAACAGCTTCGGAATCAGATCCAGGATGCTCGGAAGGCCTGCAACGATGCCACGCTGGTTCAGATC
ACGTCTAATATGGACTCCGTGGGCCGAATACAAATGCGAACAAGGCGCACGCTGCGTGGCCACCTCGCTA
AGATCTACGCCATGCACTGGGGATATGATTCCAGGCTACTAGTCAGTGCTTCGCAAGATGGAAAATTAAT
TATTTGGGATAGCTATACGACAAATAAGATGCACGCCATCCCTCTGAGGTCCTCCTGGGTGATGACCTGT
GCCTACGCCCCGTCCGGGAACTACGTTGCCTGTGGAGGCTTGGATAACATCTGCTCCATATACAACCTAA
AGACCCGAGAGGGGAATGTGCGGGTGAGCCGAGAATTGCCAGGACACACGGGCTACTTGTCCTGCTGCCG
ATTCTTAGATGATGGACAAATCATTACAAGTTCGGGAGACACGACTTGTGCTTTGTGGGACATTGAGACC
GGACAGCAGACTACGACCTTCACAGGACACTCGGGTGACGTGATGAGCCTCTCACTGAGTCCTGACTTGA
AGACCTTTGTGTCTGGTGCTTGTGATGCATCCTCAAAGCTGTGGGATATCC
