[The description below was written by a language model from this plasmid's Addgene catalogue record.]
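Description:
mcherry Beta 4 is a mammalian expression plasmid built on the pcDNA3.1 backbone that encodes the mouse G protein beta 4 subunit (Gnb4/GNB4) fused at its N terminus to the red fluorescent protein mCherry. The roughly 1 kb Gnb4 coding sequence was inserted by restriction cloning between EcoRI and XbaI sites, both of which remain intact, downstream of an mCherry sequence recorded as already present on the backbone; the complete plasmid is about 7.2 kb. Expression is driven by the CMV promoter, a strong constitutive promoter in most mammalian cell lines. The listed sequencing primers, T7 upstream and BGH reverse downstream, match the standard pcDNA3.1 layout, in which a T7 promoter site precedes the cloning region and a bovine growth hormone polyadenylation signal follows it. No feature table accompanies the record, so these elements are inferred from the backbone rather than annotated directly.

The plasmid is maintained in E. coli as a high-copy plasmid under ampicillin selection. For mammalian cells it carries a neomycin resistance marker, allowing G418 selection of stably transfected lines as well as use in transient transfection.

The mCherry tag allows the beta 4 subunit to be visualised in living cells by fluorescence microscopy. The associated publication concerns G protein beta-gamma complexes that move reversibly from the plasma membrane to endomembranes when receptors are activated. This suggests the construct is meant for tracking the subcellular localisation and translocation of beta 4-containing complexes, probably alongside gamma subunits or other signalling components carrying spectrally distinct fluorescent tags.
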