Addgene plasmid #36114: mcherry Beta 4
Depositing lab: Narasimhan Gautam. Depositing organization: Washington University in Saint Louis. Publication: A family of G protein betagamma subunits translocate reversibly from the plasma membrane to endomembranes on receptor activation. Saini DK, Kalyanaraman V, Chisari M, Gautam N. J Biol Chem. 2007 Aug 17;282(33):24099-108. Epub 2007 Jun 20. 10.1074/jbc.M701191200 PubMed 17581822.
Backbone
  Vector backbone: pcDNA3.1
  Backbone manufacturer: Invitrogen
  Backbone size w/o insert (bp): 5428
  Total vector size (bp): 7162
  Vector type: Mammalian Expression
  Selectable markers: Neomycin (select with G418)
Growth in bacteria
  Bacterial resistance: Ampicillin, 100 μg/mL
  Growth temperature: 37°C
  Growth strain: DH5alpha
  Copy number: High Copy
Gene/Insert
  Gene/Insert name: G protein beta subunit B4 (alt name: GNB4)
  Species: M. musculus (mouse)
  Insert size (bp): 1023
  Entrez Gene: Gnb4 (a.k.a. 6720453A21Rik, G(beta)4)
  Promoter: cmv
  Tag / fusion protein: mcherry (N terminal on backbone)
  Cloning method: Restriction Enzyme; 5′ cloning site EcoRI (not destroyed); 3′ cloning site XbaI (not destroyed)
  Sequencing primers: 5′ T7 primer; 3′ BGH reverse primer
Terms and licenses: Academic/Nonprofit Terms; Industry Terms: Not Available to Industry
How to cite: mcherry Beta 4 was a gift from Narasimhan Gautam (Addgene plasmid # 36114 ; http://n2t.net/addgene:36114 ; RRID:Addgene_36114)
